Addgene plasmid #112860: human ACF
Purpose: plasmid to overexpress human APOBEC1-complementation factor (ACF; A1CF) in mammalian cells
Depositing lab: Silvestro Conticello. Depositing organization: Institute for Cancer Research, Prevention and Clinical network (ISPRO). Publication: Dimerisation of APOBEC1 is dispensable for its RNA editing activity. Chieca M, Montini M, Severi F, Pecori R, Conticello S. bioRxiv 2021 10.1101/410803.
Backbone
  Vector backbone: pEGFP
  Backbone manufacturer: clontech
  Backbone size w/o insert (bp): 4727
  Total vector size (bp): 5706
  Modifications to backbone: the EGFP cds has been removed
  Vector type: Mammalian Expression
  Selectable markers: Neomycin (select with G418)
Growth in bacteria
  Bacterial resistance: Kanamycin, 50 μg/mL
  Growth temperature: 37°C
  Growth strain: DH5alpha
  Copy number: High Copy
Gene/Insert
  Gene/Insert name: APOBEC1 complementation factor (alt names: ACF; A1CF)
  Species: H. sapiens (human)
  Insert size (bp): 1761
  GenBank ID: NM_001198818 Gene ID: 29974
  Entrez Gene: A1CF (a.k.a. ACF, ACF64, ACF65, APOBEC1CF, ASP)
  Cloning method: Restriction Enzyme; 5′ cloning site NheI (not destroyed); 3′ cloning site none (unknown if destroyed)
  Sequencing primers: 5′ CGTGTACGGTGGGAGGTCTA; 3′ TTCAGGTTCAGGGGGAGGTG
Terms and licenses: Academic/Nonprofit Terms; Industry Terms: Not Available to Industry
Depositor comments: The ACF insert contains an L31S difference compared to the NP_055391.2 reference that is not of concern for function.
How to cite: human ACF was a gift from Silvestro Conticello (Addgene plasmid # 112860 ; http://n2t.net/addgene:112860 ; RRID:Addgene_112860)
