[The description below was written by a language model from this plasmid's Addgene catalogue record and pLannotate feature annotations shown in this document.]
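Description:
human ACF is a mammalian expression plasmid built on a Clontech pEGFP backbone from which the EGFP coding sequence has been removed, so that the human APOBEC1 complementation factor (A1CF, also called ACF) is expressed on its own with no fluorescent fusion or annotated epitope tag. The roughly 1.76 kb A1CF open reading frame sits directly downstream of the human cytomegalovirus immediate-early enhancer and promoter, which drive strong constitutive transcription in mammalian cells, and is followed by the SV40 polyadenylation signal. The short "large T antigen" fragment annotated just before it is simply part of that SV40 terminator region. The depositor notes that the insert carries an L31S difference relative to the reference protein, which is not considered to affect function.

The plasmid is propagated in E. coli through a high-copy ColE1/pUC-type origin and also carries an f1 origin for single-stranded DNA production. A single Tn5 aminoglycoside phosphotransferase (NeoR/KanR) gene provides both selections. A bacterial bla-type promoter drives it for kanamycin resistance in bacteria, and the adjacent SV40 enhancer/early promoter drives it for G418 selection of transfected mammalian cells, with the HSV thymidine kinase poly(A) signal terminating the cassette. The small ble and bGH poly(A) fragments in the annotation appear to be backbone remnants or partial matches rather than functional elements. The two 5,706 bp sequence records, depositor and repository-sequenced, show the same feature order and differ only in the numbering start point.

The construct is intended for overexpressing A1CF in mammalian cells. A1CF is the RNA-binding cofactor of the cytidine deaminase APOBEC1, and the associated study concerns APOBEC1 RNA editing activity.
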