Features (pLannotate 1.2.2; 13 found; start..end, strand, type, name):
     61..364     +  enhancer       CMV enhancer: human cytomegalovirus immediate early enhancer
    365..568     +  promoter       CMV promoter: human cytomegalovirus (CMV) immediate early promoter
    604..2361    +  CDS            A1CF: A1CF_HUMAN - Also known as ACF, ASP From Homo sapiens (Human).
   2387..2471    +  CDS            large T antigen (fragment): large T antigen from SV40 (simian virus 40)
   2494..2615    +  polyA_signal   SV40 poly(A) signal: SV40 polyadenylation signal
   2649..3077    -  rep_origin     f1 ori (sequence partly withheld): f1 bacteriophage origin of replication; arrow indicates direction of (+) strand synthesis
   3104..3208    +  promoter       AmpR promoter: bla
   3210..3567    +  promoter       SV40 promoter: SV40 enhancer and early promoter
   3602..4396    +  CDS            NeoR/KanR: aminoglycoside phosphotransferase from Tn5; aph(3')-II (or nptII); confers resistance to neomycin, kanamycin, and G418 (Geneticin®)
   4417..4569    +  CDS            ble (fragment): BLE_KLEPN - Experimental evidence at protein level: Swiss-Prot protein existence level 1. Binding protein with a strong affinity to the bleomycin family of antibiotics. Binds to CL990; an antimitotic-antibiotic compound. From Klebsiella pneumoniae.
   4628..4675    +  polyA_signal   HSV TK poly(A) signal: herpes simplex virus thymidine kinase polyadenylation signal (Cole and Stacy, 1985)
   4766..4782    -  polyA_signal   bGH poly(A) signal (fragment): bovine growth hormone polyadenylation signal
   5004..5592    +  rep_origin     ori: high-copy-number ColE1/pMB1/pBR322/pUC origin of replication
>Addgene plasmid #112860 | human ACF | depositor full sequence | sequence record 212669 | human ACF sequence 5706 bps
TAGTTATTAATAGTAATCAATTACGGGGTCATTAGTTCATAGCCCATATATGGAGTTCCGCGTTACATAA
CTTACGGTAAATGGCCCGCCTGGCTGACCGCCCAACGACCCCCGCCCATTGACGTCAATAATGACGTATG
TTCCCATAGTAACGCCAATAGGGACTTTCCATTGACGTCAATGGGTGGAGTATTTACGGTAAACTGCCCA
CTTGGCAGTACATCAAGTGTATCATATGCCAAGTACGCCCCCTATTGACGTCAATGACGGTAAATGGCCC
GCCTGGCATTATGCCCAGTACATGACCTTATGGGACTTTCCTACTTGGCAGTACATCTACGTATTAGTCA
TCGCTATTACCATGGTGATGCGGTTTTGGCAGTACATCAATGGGCGTGGATAGCGGTTTGACTCACGGGG
ATTTCCAAGTCTCCACCCCATTGACGTCAATGGGAGTTTGTTTTGGCACCAAAATCAACGGGACTTTCCA
AAATGTCGTAACAACTCCGCCCCATTGACGCAAATGGGCGGTAGGCGTGTACGGTGGGAGGTCTATATAA
GCAGAGCTGGTTTAGTGAACCGTCAGATCCGCTAGCGTCGACAATGGAATCAAATCACAAATCCGGGGAT
GGATTGAGCGGCACTCAGAAGGAAGCAGCCCTCCGCGCACTGGTCCAGCGCACAGGATATAGCTCGGTCC
AGGAAAATGGACAAAGAAAATATGGTGGCCCTCCACCTGGTTGGGATGCTGCACCCCCTGAAAGGGGCTG
TGAAATTTTTATTGGAAAACTTCCCCGAGACCTTTTTGAGGATGAGCTTATACCATTATGTGAAAAAATC
GGTAAAATTTATGAAATGAGAATGATGATGGATTTTAATGGCAACAATAGAGGATATGCATTTGTAACAT
TTTCAAATAAAGTGGAAGCCAAGAATGCAATCAAGCAACTTAATAATTATGAAATTAGAAATGGGCGCCT
CTTAGGGGTTTGTGCCAGTGTGGACAACTGCCGATTATTTGTTGGGGGCATCCCAAAAACCAAAAAGAGA
GAAGAAATCTTATCGGAGATGAAAAAGGTTACTGAAGGTGTTGTCGATGTCATCGTCTACCCAAGCGCTG
CAGATAAAACCAAAAACCGAGGCTTTGCCTTCGTGGAGTATGAGAGTCATCGAGCAGCTGCCATGGCGAG
GAGGAAACTGCTACCAGGAAGAATTCAGTTATGGGGACATGGTATTGCAGTAGACTGGGCAGAGCCAGAA
GTAGAAGTTGATGAAGATACAATGTCTTCAGTGAAAATCCTATATGTAAGAAATCTTATGCTGTCTACCT
CTGAAGAGATGATTGAAAAGGAATTCAACAATATCAAACCAGGTGCTGTGGAGAGGGTGAAGAAAATTCG
AGACTATGCTTTTGTGCACTTCAGTAACCGAGAAGATGCAGTTGAGGCTATGAAAGCTTTAAATGGCAAG
GTGCTGGATGGTTCCCCCATTGAAGTCACCCTAGCAAAACCAGTGGACAAGGACAGTTATGTTAGGTATA
CCCGAGGCACAGGTGGAAGGGGCACCATGCTGCAAGGAGAGTATACCTACTCTTTGGGCCAAGTTTATGA
TCCCACCACAACCTACCTTGGAGCTCCTGTCTTCTATGCCCCCCAGACCTATGCAGCAATTCCCAGTCTT
CATTTCCCAGCCACCAAAGGACATCTCAGCAACAGAGCCATTATCCGAGCCCCTTCTGTTAGAGGGGCTG
CGGGAGTGAGAGGACTGGGCGGCCGTGGCTATTTGGCATACACAGGCCTGGGTCGAGGATACCAGGTCAA
AGGAGACAAAAGAGAAGACAAACTCTATGACATTTTACCTGGGATGGAGCTCACCCCAATGAATCCTGTC
ACATTAAAACCCCAAGGAATTAAACTCGCTCCCCAGATATTAGAAGAGATTTGTCAGAAAAATAACTGGG
GACAGCCAGTGTACCAGCTGCACTCTGCTATTGGACAAGACCAAAGACAGCTATTCTTGTACAAAATAAC
TATTCCTGCTCTAGCCAGCCAGAATCCTGCAATCCACCCTTTCACACCTCCAAAGCTGAGTGCCTTTGTG
GATGAAGCAAAGACGTATGCAGCCGAATACACCCTGCAGACCCTGGGCATCCCCACTGATGGAGGCGATG
GCACCATGGCTACTGCTGCTGCTGCTGCTACTGCTTTCCCAGGATATGCTGTCCCTAATGCAACTGCACC
CGTGTCTGCAGCCCAGCTCAAGCAAGCGGTAACCCTTGGACAAGACTTAGCAGCATATACAACCTATGAG
GTCTACCCAACTTTTGCAGTGACTGCCCGAGGGGATGGATATGGCACCTTCTGAAGATCCACCGGATCTA
GATAACTGATCATAATCAGCCATACCACATTTGTAGAGGTTTTACTTGCTTTAAAAAACCTCCCACACCT
CCCCCTGAACCTGAAACATAAAATGAATGCAATTGTTGTTGTTAACTTGTTTATTGCAGCTTATAATGGT
TACAAATAAAGCAATAGCATCACAAATTTCACAAATAAAGCATTTTTTTCACTGCATTCTAGTTGTGGTT
TGTCCAAACTCATCAATGTATCTTAACGCGTAAATTGTAAGCGTTAATATTTTGTTAAAATTCGCGTTAA
ATTTTTGTTAAATCAGCTCATTTTTTAACCAATAGGCCGAAATCGGCAAAATCCCTTATAAATCAAAAGA
ATAGACCGAGATAGGGT
[37 nt withheld, positions 2748-2784]
AAAGAACGTGGACTCCAACGTCAAAGG
[49 nt withheld, positions 2812-2860]
T
[91 nt withheld, positions 2862-2952]
G
[124 nt withheld, positions 2954-3077]
CAGGTGGCACTTTTCGGGGAAATGTGCGCGGAACCCCTATTTGTTTATTTTTCTAAATACATTCAAATAT
GTATCCGCTCATGAGACAATAACCCTGATAAATGCTTCAATAATATTGAAAAAGGAAGAGTCCTGAGGCG
GAAAGAACCAGCTGTGGAATGTGTGTCAGTTAGGGTGTGGAAAGTCCCCAGGCTCCCCAGCAGGCAGAAG
TATGCAAAGCATGCATCTCAATTAGTCAGCAACCAGGTGTGGAAAGTCCCCAGGCTCCCCAGCAGGCAGA
AGTATGCAAAGCATGCATCTCAATTAGTCAGCAACCATAGTCCCGCCCCTAACTCCGCCCATCCCGCCCC
TAACTCCGCCCAGTTCCGCCCATTCTCCGCCCCATGGCTGACTAATTTTTTTTATTTATGCAGAGGCCGA
GGCCGCCTCGGCCTCTGAGCTATTCCAGAAGTAGTGAGGAGGCTTTTTTGGAGGCCTAGGCTTTTGCAAA
GATCGATCAAGAGACAGGATGAGGATCGTTTCGCATGATTGAACAAGATGGATTGCACGCAGGTTCTCCG
GCCGCTTGGGTGGAGAGGCTATTCGGCTATGACTGGGCACAACAGACAATCGGCTGCTCTGATGCCGCCG
TGTTCCGGCTGTCAGCGCAGGGGCGCCCGGTTCTTTTTGTCAAGACCGACCTGTCCGGTGCCCTGAATGA
ACTGCAAGACGAGGCAGCGCGGCTATCGTGGCTGGCCACGACGGGCGTTCCTTGCGCAGCTGTGCTCGAC
GTTGTCACTGAAGCGGGAAGGGACTGGCTGCTATTGGGCGAAGTGCCGGGGCAGGATCTCCTGTCATCTC
ACCTTGCTCCTGCCGAGAAAGTATCCATCATGGCTGATGCAATGCGGCGGCTGCATACGCTTGATCCGGC
TACCTGCCCATTCGACCACCAAGCGAAACATCGCATCGAGCGAGCACGTACTCGGATGGAAGCCGGTCTT
GTCGATCAGGATGATCTGGACGAAGAGCATCAGGGGCTCGCGCCAGCCGAACTGTTCGCCAGGCTCAAGG
CGAGCATGCCCGACGGCGAGGATCTCGTCGTGACCCATGGCGATGCCTGCTTGCCGAATATCATGGTGGA
AAATGGCCGCTTTTCTGGATTCATCGACTGTGGCCGGCTGGGTGTGGCGGACCGCTATCAGGACATAGCG
TTGGCTACCCGTGATATTGCTGAAGAGCTTGGCGGCGAATGGGCTGACCGCTTCCTCGTGCTTTACGGTA
TCGCCGCTCCCGATTCGCAGCGCATCGCCTTCTATCGCCTTCTTGACGAGTTCTTCTGAGCGGGACTCTG
GGGTTCGAAATGACCGACCAAGCGACGCCCAACCTGCCATCACGAGATTTCGATTCCACCGCCGCCTTCT
ATGAAAGGTTGGGCTTCGGAATCGTTTTCCGGGACGCCGGCTGGATGATCCTCCAGCGCGGGGATCTCAT
GCTGGAGTTCTTCGCCCACCCTAGGGGGAGGCTAACTGAAACACGGAAGGAGACAATACCGGAAGGAACC
CGCGCTATGACGGCAATAAAAAGACAGAATAAAACGCACGGTGTTGGGTCGTTTGTTCATAAACGCGGGG
TTCGGTCCCAGGGCTGGCACTCTGTCGATACCCCACCGAGACCCCATTGGGGCCAATACGCCCGCGTTTC
TTCCTTTTCCCCACCCCACCCCCCAAGTTCGGGTGAAGGCCCAGGGCTCGCAGCCAACGTCGGGGCGGCA
GGCCCTGCCATAGCCTCAGGTTACTCATATATACTTTAGATTGATTTAAAACTTCATTTTTAATTTAAAA
GGATCTAGGTGAAGATCCTTTTTGATAATCTCATGACCAAAATCCCTTAACGTGAGTTTTCGTTCCACTG
AGCGTCAGACCCCGTAGAAAAGATCAAAGGATCTTCTTGAGATCCTTTTTTTCTGCGCGTAATCTGCTGC
TTGCAAACAAAAAAACCACCGCTACCAGCGGTGGTTTGTTTGCCGGATCAAGAGCTACCAACTCTTTTTC
CGAAGGTAACTGGCTTCAGCAGAGCGCAGATACCAAATACTGTCCTTCTAGTGTAGCCGTAGTTAGGCCA
CCACTTCAAGAACTCTGTAGCACCGCCTACATACCTCGCTCTGCTAATCCTGTTACCAGTGGCTGCTGCC
AGTGGCGATAAGTCGTGTCTTACCGGGTTGGACTCAAGACGATAGTTACCGGATAAGGCGCAGCGGTCGG
GCTGAACGGGGGGTTCGTGCACACAGCCCAGCTTGGAGCGAACGACCTACACCGAACTGAGATACCTACA
GCGTGAGCTATGAGAAAGCGCCACGCTTCCCGAAGGGAGAAAGGCGGACAGGTATCCGGTAAGCGGCAGG
GTCGGAACAGGAGAGCGCACGAGGGAGCTTCCAGGGGGAAACGCCTGGTATCTTTATAGTCCTGTCGGGT
TTCGCCACCTCTGACTTGAGCGTCGATTTTTGTGATGCTCGTCAGGGGGGCGGAGCCTATGGAAAAACGC
CAGCAACGCGGCCTTTTTACGGTTCCTGGCCTTTTGCTGGCCTTTTGCTCACATGTTCTTTCCTGCGTTA
TCCCCTGATTCTGTGGATAACCGTATTACCGCCATGCAT
