Features (pLannotate 1.2.2; 14 found; start..end, strand, type, name):
      1..304     +  enhancer       CMV enhancer: human cytomegalovirus immediate early enhancer
    305..508     +  promoter       CMV promoter: human cytomegalovirus (CMV) immediate early promoter
    544..2301    +  CDS            A1CF: A1CF_HUMAN - Also known as ACF, ASP From Homo sapiens (Human).
   2327..2411    +  CDS            large T antigen (fragment): large T antigen from SV40 (simian virus 40)
   2434..2555    +  polyA_signal   SV40 poly(A) signal: SV40 polyadenylation signal
   2589..3017    -  rep_origin     f1 ori (sequence partly withheld): f1 bacteriophage origin of replication; arrow indicates direction of (+) strand synthesis
   3044..3148    +  promoter       AmpR promoter: bla
   3150..3507    +  promoter       SV40 promoter: SV40 enhancer and early promoter
   3542..4336    +  CDS            NeoR/KanR: aminoglycoside phosphotransferase from Tn5; aph(3')-II (or nptII); confers resistance to neomycin, kanamycin, and G418 (Geneticin®)
   4357..4509    +  CDS            ble (fragment): BLE_KLEPN - Experimental evidence at protein level: Swiss-Prot protein existence level 1. Binding protein with a strong affinity to the bleomycin family of antibiotics. Binds to CL990; an antimitotic-antibiotic compound. From Klebsiella pneumoniae.
   4568..4615    +  polyA_signal   HSV TK poly(A) signal: herpes simplex virus thymidine kinase polyadenylation signal (Cole and Stacy, 1985)
   4706..4722    -  polyA_signal   bGH poly(A) signal (fragment): bovine growth hormone polyadenylation signal
   4944..5532    +  rep_origin     ori: high-copy-number ColE1/pMB1/pBR322/pUC origin of replication
   5647..5706    +  enhancer       CMV enhancer (fragment): human cytomegalovirus immediate early enhancer
>Addgene plasmid #112860 | human ACF | addgene full sequence | sequence record 224730 | Addgene NGS Result
CGTTACATAACTTACGGTAAATGGCCCGCCTGGCTGACCGCCCAACGACCCCCGCCCATTGACGTCAATA
ATGACGTATGTTCCCATAGTAACGCCAATAGGGACTTTCCATTGACGTCAATGGGTGGAGTATTTACGGT
AAACTGCCCACTTGGCAGTACATCAAGTGTATCATATGCCAAGTACGCCCCCTATTGACGTCAATGACGG
TAAATGGCCCGCCTGGCATTATGCCCAGTACATGACCTTATGGGACTTTCCTACTTGGCAGTACATCTAC
GTATTAGTCATCGCTATTACCATGGTGATGCGGTTTTGGCAGTACATCAATGGGCGTGGATAGCGGTTTG
ACTCACGGGGATTTCCAAGTCTCCACCCCATTGACGTCAATGGGAGTTTGTTTTGGCACCAAAATCAACG
GGACTTTCCAAAATGTCGTAACAACTCCGCCCCATTGACGCAAATGGGCGGTAGGCGTGTACGGTGGGAG
GTCTATATAAGCAGAGCTGGTTTAGTGAACCGTCAGATCCGCTAGCGTCGACAATGGAATCAAATCACAA
ATCCGGGGATGGATTGAGCGGCACTCAGAAGGAAGCAGCCCTCCGCGCACTGGTCCAGCGCACAGGATAT
AGCTCGGTCCAGGAAAATGGACAAAGAAAATATGGTGGCCCTCCACCTGGTTGGGATGCTGCACCCCCTG
AAAGGGGCTGTGAAATTTTTATTGGAAAACTTCCCCGAGACCTTTTTGAGGATGAGCTTATACCATTATG
TGAAAAAATCGGTAAAATTTATGAAATGAGAATGATGATGGATTTTAATGGCAACAATAGAGGATATGCA
TTTGTAACATTTTCAAATAAAGTGGAAGCCAAGAATGCAATCAAGCAACTTAATAATTATGAAATTAGAA
ATGGGCGCCTCTTAGGGGTTTGTGCCAGTGTGGACAACTGCCGATTATTTGTTGGGGGCATCCCAAAAAC
CAAAAAGAGAGAAGAAATCTTATCGGAGATGAAAAAGGTTACTGAAGGTGTTGTCGATGTCATCGTCTAC
CCAAGCGCTGCAGATAAAACCAAAAACCGAGGCTTTGCCTTCGTGGAGTATGAGAGTCATCGAGCAGCTG
CCATGGCGAGGAGGAAACTGCTACCAGGAAGAATTCAGTTATGGGGACATGGTATTGCAGTAGACTGGGC
AGAGCCAGAAGTAGAAGTTGATGAAGATACAATGTCTTCAGTGAAAATCCTATATGTAAGAAATCTTATG
CTGTCTACCTCTGAAGAGATGATTGAAAAGGAATTCAACAATATCAAACCAGGTGCTGTGGAGAGGGTGA
AGAAAATTCGAGACTATGCTTTTGTGCACTTCAGTAACCGAGAAGATGCAGTTGAGGCTATGAAAGCTTT
AAATGGCAAGGTGCTGGATGGTTCCCCCATTGAAGTCACCCTAGCAAAACCAGTGGACAAGGACAGTTAT
GTTAGGTATACCCGAGGCACAGGTGGAAGGGGCACCATGCTGCAAGGAGAGTATACCTACTCTTTGGGCC
AAGTTTATGATCCCACCACAACCTACCTTGGAGCTCCTGTCTTCTATGCCCCCCAGACCTATGCAGCAAT
TCCCAGTCTTCATTTCCCAGCCACCAAAGGACATCTCAGCAACAGAGCCATTATCCGAGCCCCTTCTGTT
AGAGGGGCTGCGGGAGTGAGAGGACTGGGCGGCCGTGGCTATTTGGCATACACAGGCCTGGGTCGAGGAT
ACCAGGTCAAAGGAGACAAAAGAGAAGACAAACTCTATGACATTTTACCTGGGATGGAGCTCACCCCAAT
GAATCCTGTCACATTAAAACCCCAAGGAATTAAACTCGCTCCCCAGATATTAGAAGAGATTTGTCAGAAA
AATAACTGGGGACAGCCAGTGTACCAGCTGCACTCTGCTATTGGACAAGACCAAAGACAGCTATTCTTGT
ACAAAATAACTATTCCTGCTCTAGCCAGCCAGAATCCTGCAATCCACCCTTTCACACCTCCAAAGCTGAG
TGCCTTTGTGGATGAAGCAAAGACGTATGCAGCCGAATACACCCTGCAGACCCTGGGCATCCCCACTGAT
GGAGGCGATGGCACCATGGCTACTGCTGCTGCTGCTGCTACTGCTTTCCCAGGATATGCTGTCCCTAATG
CAACTGCACCCGTGTCTGCAGCCCAGCTCAAGCAAGCGGTAACCCTTGGACAAGACTTAGCAGCATATAC
AACCTATGAGGTCTACCCAACTTTTGCAGTGACTGCCCGAGGGGATGGATATGGCACCTTCTGAAGATCC
ACCGGATCTAGATAACTGATCATAATCAGCCATACCACATTTGTAGAGGTTTTACTTGCTTTAAAAAACC
TCCCACACCTCCCCCTGAACCTGAAACATAAAATGAATGCAATTGTTGTTGTTAACTTGTTTATTGCAGC
TTATAATGGTTACAAATAAAGCAATAGCATCACAAATTTCACAAATAAAGCATTTTTTTCACTGCATTCT
AGTTGTGGTTTGTCCAAACTCATCAATGTATCTTAACGCGTAAATTGTAAGCGTTAATATTTTGTTAAAA
TTCGCGTTAAATTTTTGTTAAATCAGCTCATTTTTTAACCAATAGGCCGAAATCGGCAAAATCCCTTATA
AATCAAAAGAATAGACCGAGATAGGGT
[37 nt withheld, positions 2688-2724]
AAAGAACGTGGACTCCAACGTCAAAGG
[49 nt withheld, positions 2752-2800]
T
[91 nt withheld, positions 2802-2892]
G
[124 nt withheld, positions 2894-3017]
CAGGTGGCACTTTTCGGGGAAATGTGCGCGGAACCCCTATTTGTTTATTTTTCTAAATACATTCAAATAT
GTATCCGCTCATGAGACAATAACCCTGATAAATGCTTCAATAATATTGAAAAAGGAAGAGTCCTGAGGCG
GAAAGAACCAGCTGTGGAATGTGTGTCAGTTAGGGTGTGGAAAGTCCCCAGGCTCCCCAGCAGGCAGAAG
TATGCAAAGCATGCATCTCAATTAGTCAGCAACCAGGTGTGGAAAGTCCCCAGGCTCCCCAGCAGGCAGA
AGTATGCAAAGCATGCATCTCAATTAGTCAGCAACCATAGTCCCGCCCCTAACTCCGCCCATCCCGCCCC
TAACTCCGCCCAGTTCCGCCCATTCTCCGCCCCATGGCTGACTAATTTTTTTTATTTATGCAGAGGCCGA
GGCCGCCTCGGCCTCTGAGCTATTCCAGAAGTAGTGAGGAGGCTTTTTTGGAGGCCTAGGCTTTTGCAAA
GATCGATCAAGAGACAGGATGAGGATCGTTTCGCATGATTGAACAAGATGGATTGCACGCAGGTTCTCCG
GCCGCTTGGGTGGAGAGGCTATTCGGCTATGACTGGGCACAACAGACAATCGGCTGCTCTGATGCCGCCG
TGTTCCGGCTGTCAGCGCAGGGGCGCCCGGTTCTTTTTGTCAAGACCGACCTGTCCGGTGCCCTGAATGA
ACTGCAAGACGAGGCAGCGCGGCTATCGTGGCTGGCCACGACGGGCGTTCCTTGCGCAGCTGTGCTCGAC
GTTGTCACTGAAGCGGGAAGGGACTGGCTGCTATTGGGCGAAGTGCCGGGGCAGGATCTCCTGTCATCTC
ACCTTGCTCCTGCCGAGAAAGTATCCATCATGGCTGATGCAATGCGGCGGCTGCATACGCTTGATCCGGC
TACCTGCCCATTCGACCACCAAGCGAAACATCGCATCGAGCGAGCACGTACTCGGATGGAAGCCGGTCTT
GTCGATCAGGATGATCTGGACGAAGAGCATCAGGGGCTCGCGCCAGCCGAACTGTTCGCCAGGCTCAAGG
CGAGCATGCCCGACGGCGAGGATCTCGTCGTGACCCATGGCGATGCCTGCTTGCCGAATATCATGGTGGA
AAATGGCCGCTTTTCTGGATTCATCGACTGTGGCCGGCTGGGTGTGGCGGACCGCTATCAGGACATAGCG
TTGGCTACCCGTGATATTGCTGAAGAGCTTGGCGGCGAATGGGCTGACCGCTTCCTCGTGCTTTACGGTA
TCGCCGCTCCCGATTCGCAGCGCATCGCCTTCTATCGCCTTCTTGACGAGTTCTTCTGAGCGGGACTCTG
GGGTTCGAAATGACCGACCAAGCGACGCCCAACCTGCCATCACGAGATTTCGATTCCACCGCCGCCTTCT
ATGAAAGGTTGGGCTTCGGAATCGTTTTCCGGGACGCCGGCTGGATGATCCTCCAGCGCGGGGATCTCAT
GCTGGAGTTCTTCGCCCACCCTAGGGGGAGGCTAACTGAAACACGGAAGGAGACAATACCGGAAGGAACC
CGCGCTATGACGGCAATAAAAAGACAGAATAAAACGCACGGTGTTGGGTCGTTTGTTCATAAACGCGGGG
TTCGGTCCCAGGGCTGGCACTCTGTCGATACCCCACCGAGACCCCATTGGGGCCAATACGCCCGCGTTTC
TTCCTTTTCCCCACCCCACCCCCCAAGTTCGGGTGAAGGCCCAGGGCTCGCAGCCAACGTCGGGGCGGCA
GGCCCTGCCATAGCCTCAGGTTACTCATATATACTTTAGATTGATTTAAAACTTCATTTTTAATTTAAAA
GGATCTAGGTGAAGATCCTTTTTGATAATCTCATGACCAAAATCCCTTAACGTGAGTTTTCGTTCCACTG
AGCGTCAGACCCCGTAGAAAAGATCAAAGGATCTTCTTGAGATCCTTTTTTTCTGCGCGTAATCTGCTGC
TTGCAAACAAAAAAACCACCGCTACCAGCGGTGGTTTGTTTGCCGGATCAAGAGCTACCAACTCTTTTTC
CGAAGGTAACTGGCTTCAGCAGAGCGCAGATACCAAATACTGTTCTTCTAGTGTAGCCGTAGTTAGGCCA
CCACTTCAAGAACTCTGTAGCACCGCCTACATACCTCGCTCTGCTAATCCTGTTACCAGTGGCTGCTGCC
AGTGGCGATAAGTCGTGTCTTACCGGGTTGGACTCAAGACGATAGTTACCGGATAAGGCGCAGCGGTCGG
GCTGAACGGGGGGTTCGTGCACACAGCCCAGCTTGGAGCGAACGACCTACACCGAACTGAGATACCTACA
GCGTGAGCTATGAGAAAGCGCCACGCTTCCCGAAGGGAGAAAGGCGGACAGGTATCCGGTAAGCGGCAGG
GTCGGAACAGGAGAGCGCACGAGGGAGCTTCCAGGGGGAAACGCCTGGTATCTTTATAGTCCTGTCGGGT
TTCGCCACCTCTGACTTGAGCGTCGATTTTTGTGATGCTCGTCAGGGGGGCGGAGCCTATGGAAAAACGC
CAGCAACGCGGCCTTTTTACGGTTCCTGGCCTTTTGCTGGCCTTTTGCTCACATGTTCTTTCCTGCGTTA
TCCCCTGATTCTGTGGATAACCGTATTACCGCCATGCATTAGTTATTAATAGTAATCAATTACGGGGTCA
TTAGTTCATAGCCCATATATGGAGTTCCG
